Addgene plasmid #154325: pJW1839
Purpose: sgRNA Destination Vector for SapTrap
Depositing lab: Jordan Ward. Depositing organization: University of California, Santa Cruz. Publication: An expanded auxin-inducible degron toolkit for Caenorhabditis elegans. Ashley GE, Duong T, Levenson MT, Martinez MAQ, Johnson LC, Hibshman JD, Saeger HN, Palmisano NJ, Doonan R, Martinez-Mendez R, Davidson BR, Zhang W, Ragle JM, Medwig-Kinney TN, Sirota SS, Goldstein B, Matus DQ, Dickinson DJ, Reiner DJ, Ward JD. Genetics. 2021 Mar 31;217(3). pii: 6104563. doi: 10.1093/genetics/iyab006. PubMed 33677541.
Backbone
  Vector backbone: pMLS134
  Backbone size w/o insert (bp): 3500
  Vector type: Worm Expression, CRISPR
Growth in bacteria
  Bacterial resistance: Ampicillin, 100 μg/mL
  Growth temperature: 37°C
  Growth strain: DH5alpha
  Copy number: High Copy
Gene/Insert
  Gene/Insert name: SapTrap sgRNA (F+E) vector, R07E5.16 U6 promoter
  Species: C. elegans (nematode), Synthetic
  Insert size (bp): 86
  Mutation: F+E mutations in sgRNA
  Cloning method: Gibson Cloning
  Sequencing primers: 5′ M13 Forward (tgtaaaacgacggccagt); 3′ M13 Reverse (caggaaacagctatgaccatg)
Terms and licenses: Academic/Nonprofit Terms; Industry Terms: Not Available to Industry
How to cite: pJW1839 was a gift from Jordan Ward (Addgene plasmid # 154325 ; http://n2t.net/addgene:154325 ; RRID:Addgene_154325)
