[The description below was written by a language model from this plasmid's Addgene catalogue record and pLannotate feature annotations shown in this document.]
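Description:
pJW1839 is a small, high-copy bacterial plasmid built on the pMLS134 backbone that serves as an sgRNA destination vector for SapTrap assembly, a modular cloning approach used to build CRISPR/Cas9 genome-editing reagents for Caenorhabditis elegans. It is catalogued as a worm expression and CRISPR vector. In E. coli it replicates from a ColE1/pUC-type origin and is selected with ampicillin through the β-lactamase gene and its native promoter. The sequenced record is about 3.2 kb, somewhat shorter than the nominal backbone size given in the catalogue entry. The remaining annotated features are remnants of a pUC-style cloning vector: split lacZα fragments, the lac promoter, operator and CAP site, and short lacI, rop and bom fragments. M13 forward and reverse priming sites flank the cassette for sequencing.

The functional payload is a guide RNA expression cassette. The promoter of the C. elegans R07E5.16 U6 snRNA gene, a small-RNA promoter, sits upstream of a Streptococcus pyogenes Cas9 guide scaffold, which the annotation detects as a tracrRNA fragment. The 86 bp insert, introduced by Gibson cloning, carries the "F+E" mutations in the sgRNA. These scaffold modifications are generally used to improve guide expression and Cas9 loading. A short unannotated gap lies between the promoter and the scaffold, which is presumably where a target-specific spacer is introduced during assembly, although the record does not describe the cloning sites themselves. Cas9 is not encoded here and must be supplied separately. The plasmid was deposited with an expanded auxin-inducible degron toolkit for C. elegans, where such vectors support the generation of knock-in alleles.
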