Features (pLannotate 1.2.2; 13 found; start..end, strand, type, name):
    136..235     +  misc_feature   bom (fragment): basis of mobility region from pBR322
    241..398     -  CDS            lacZα (fragment): LacZα fragment of β-galactosidase; lacZ fragment
    401..750     +  promoter       CeU6 promoter: promoter for the C. elegans R07E5.16 U6 snRNA gene (Dickinson et al., 2013)
    796..863     +  misc_RNA       tracrRNA (fragment): trans-activating CRISPR RNA for the Streptococcus pyogenes CRISPR/Cas9 system
    881..947     +  CDS            lacZα (fragment): LacZα fragment of β-galactosidase; lacZ fragment
    993..1009    -  protein_bind   lac operator: The lac repressor binds to the lac operator to inhibit transcription in E. coli. This inhibition can be relieved by adding lactose or isopropyl-β-D-thiogalactopyranoside (IPTG). lac repressor encoded by lacI
   1017..1047    -  promoter       lac promoter: promoter for the E. coli lac operon
   1062..1083    -  protein_bind   CAP binding site: CAP binding activates transcription in the presence of cAMP. E. coli catabolite activator protein
   1096..1188    -  CDS            lacI (fragment): lac repressor; lacI; The lac repressor binds to the lac operator to inhibit transcription in E. coli. This inhibition can be relieved by adding lactose or isopropyl-β-D-thiogalactopyranoside (IPTG).
   1373..1961    -  rep_origin     ori: high-copy-number ColE1/pMB1/pBR322/pUC origin of replication
   2132..2992    -  CDS            AmpR: β-lactamase; bla; confers resistance to ampicillin, carbenicillin, and related antibiotics
   2993..3097    -  promoter       AmpR promoter: bla
   3192..34      +  CDS            rop (fragment) (across the origin): Rop protein, which maintains plasmids at low copy number; rop
>Addgene plasmid #154325 | pJW1839 | addgene full sequence | sequence record 309413 | Addgene NGS Result
CGCGCGTTTCGGTGATGACGGTGAAAACCTCTGACACATGCAGCTCCCGGAGACGGTCACAGCTTGTCTG
TAAGCGGATGCCGGGAGCAGACAAGCCCGTCAGGGCGCGTCAGCGGGTGTTGGCGGGTGTCGGGGCTGGC
TTAACTATGCGGCATCAGAGCAGATTGTACTGAGAGTGCACCATATGCGGTGTGAAATACCGCACAGATG
CGTAAGGAGAAAATACCGCATCAGGCGCCATTCGCCATTCAGGCTGCGCAACTGTTGGGAAGGGCGATCG
GTGCGGGCCTCTTCGCTATTACGCCAGCTGGCGAAAGGGGGATGTGCTGCAAGGCGATTAAGTTGGGTAA
CGCCAGGGTTTTCCCAGTCACGACGTTGTAAAACGACGGCCAGTGAATTCCAAAAAAAACTAGCAATAAA
GGAATAAAAAACTGTACACCTTAAAGGCGCACACTCTGTTTTGCAAATTTTATTTTTAGTTGTGAATTTT
CTGCTGAGACCTGAAAATAGCAACTTTAGTACTACTATAATTTGTCAACCTTTTCAAAAAAAGCATGCAA
TTTTTGAGAAACTCTTATAAAAGCTATTATTAAAAAAACACCTTTTTTCCAAAATTATTCCACAAAAAAT
ATGTTATGAAATGCCTACACCCTCTCACACACACTCTTTATACTACTCTGTCAAACTCACGAGATGTCTG
CCGCCTCTTGTGTTGCCCCTATATAAACACCTCCTATTGCGAGATGTCTTGCGAAGAGCGGATCCATGGG
CTCTTCGGTTTAAGAGCTATGCTGGAAACAGCATAGCAAGTTTAAATAAGGCTAGTCCGTTATCAACTTG
AAAAAGTGGCACCGAGTCGGTGCTTTTTTTTGTGAAATTTCTGGCGTAATAGCGAAGAGGCCCGCACCGA
TCGCCCTTCCCAACAGTTGCGCAGCCTGAATGGCGAATGGAAGCTTGGCGTAATCATGGTCATAGCTGTT
TCCTGTGTGAAATTGTTATCCGCTCACAATTCCACACAACATACGAGCCGGAAGCATAAAGTGTAAAGCC
TGGGGTGCCTAATGAGTGAGCTAACTCACATTAATTGCGTTGCGCTCACTGCCCGCTTTCCAGTCGGGAA
ACCTGTCGTGCCAGCTGCATTAATGAATCGGCCAACGCGCGGGGAGAGGCGGTTTGCGTATTGGGCGCTC
ATATGCGCTTCCTCGCTCACTGACTCGCTGCGCTCGGTCGTTCGGCTGCGGCGAGCGGTATCAGCTCACT
CAAAGGCGGTAATACGGTTATCCACAGAATCAGGGGATAACGCAGGAAAGAACATGTGAGCAAAAGGCCA
GCAAAAGGCCAGGAACCGTAAAAAGGCCGCGTTGCTGGCGTTTTTCCATAGGCTCCGCCCCCCTGACGAG
CATCACAAAAATCGACGCTCAAGTCAGAGGTGGCGAAACCCGACAGGACTATAAAGATACCAGGCGTTTC
CCCCTGGAAGCTCCCTCGTGCGCTCTCCTGTTCCGACCCTGCCGCTTACCGGATACCTGTCCGCCTTTCT
CCCTTCGGGAAGCGTGGCGCTTTCTCATAGCTCACGCTGTAGGTATCTCAGTTCGGTGTAGGTCGTTCGC
TCCAAGCTGGGCTGTGTGCACGAACCCCCCGTTCAGCCCGACCGCTGCGCCTTATCCGGTAACTATCGTC
TTGAGTCCAACCCGGTAAGACACGACTTATCGCCACTGGCAGCAGCCACTGGTAACAGGATTAGCAGAGC
GAGGTATGTAGGCGGTGCTACAGAGTTCTTGAAGTGGTGGCCTAACTACGGCTACACTAGAAGAACAGTA
TTTGGTATCTGCGCTCTGCTGAAGCCAGTTACCTTCGGAAAAAGAGTTGGTAGCTCTTGATCCGGCAAAC
AAACCACCGCTGGTAGCGGTGGTTTTTTTGTTTGCAAGCAGCAGATTACGCGCAGAAAAAAAGGATCTCA
AGAAGATCCTTTGATCTTTTCTACGGGGTCTGACGCTCAGTGGAACGAAAACTCACGTTAAGGGATTTTG
GTCATGAGATTATCAAAAAGGATCTTCACCTAGATCCTTTTAAATTAAAAATGAAGTTTTAAATCAATCT
AAAGTATATATGAGTAAACTTGGTCTGACAGTTACCAATGCTTAATCAGTGAGGCACCTATCTCAGCGAT
CTGTCTATTTCGTTCATCCATAGTTGCCTGACTCCCCGTCGTGTAGATAACTACGATACGGGAGGGCTTA
CCATCTGGCCCCAGTGCTGCAATGATACCGCGAGACCCACGCTCACCGGCTCCAGATTTATCAGCAATAA
ACCAGCCAGCCGGAAGGGCCGAGCGCAGAAGTGGTCCTGCAACTTTATCCGCCTCCATCCAGTCTATTAA
TTGTTGCCGGGAAGCTAGAGTAAGTAGTTCGCCAGTTAATAGTTTGCGCAACGTTGTTGCCATTGCTACA
GGCATCGTGGTGTCACGCTCGTCGTTTGGTATGGCTTCATTCAGCTCCGGTTCCCAACGATCAAGGCGAG
TTACATGATCCCCCATGTTGTGCAAAAAAGCGGTTAGCTCCTTCGGTCCTCCGATCGTTGTCAGAAGTAA
GTTGGCCGCAGTGTTATCACTCATGGTTATGGCAGCACTGCATAATTCTCTTACTGTCATGCCATCCGTA
AGATGCTTTTCTGTGACTGGTGAGTACTCAACCAAGTCATTCTGAGAATAGTGTATGCGGCGACCGAGTT
GCTCTTGCCCGGCGTCAATACGGGATAATACCGCGCCACATAGCAGAACTTTAAAAGTGCTCATCATTGG
AAAACGTTCTTCGGGGCGAAAACTCTCAAGGATCTTACCGCTGTTGAGATCCAGTTCGATGTAACCCACT
CGTGCACCCAACTGATCTTCAGCATCTTTTACTTTCACCAGCGTTTCTGGGTGAGCAAAAACAGGAAGGC
AAAATGCCGCAAAAAAGGGAATAAGGGCGACACGGAAATGTTGAATACTCATACTCTTCCTTTTTCAATA
TTATTGAAGCATTTATCAGGGTTATTGTCTCATGAGCGGATACATATTTGAATGTATTTAGAAAAATAAA
CAAATAGGGGTTCCGCGCACATTTCCCCGAAAAGTGCCACCTGACGTCTAAGAAACCATTATTATCATGA
CATTAACCTATAAAAATAGGCGTATCACGAGGCCCTTTCGTCT
